>Addgene plasmid #80536 | Rab14l cds in pGem-T Easy | addgene full sequence | sequence record 176469 | Addgene NGS Result
GTGCGGGCCTCTTCGCTATTACGCCAGCTGGCGAAAGGGGGATGTGCTGCAAGGCGATTAAGTTGGGTAA
CGCCAGGGTTTTCCCAGTCACGACGTTGTAAAACGACGGCCAGTGAATTGTAATACGACTCACTATAGGG
CGAATTGGGCCCGACGTCGCATGCTCCCGGCCGCCATGGCGGCCGCGGGAATTCGATTCATGGCCACTGC
ACCTTACAACTACTCCTACATCTTCAAGTACATCATCATTGGTGATATGGGTGTAGGGAAGTCCTGCCTG
CTGCATCAGTTCACAGAGAAGAAATTCATGGCGGACCGTCCGCACACTATCGGCGTGGAGTTCGGCACCA
GGATCATGGAGGTGAGCGGACAGAAGATCAAGCTGCAGATCTGGGACACGGCGGGTCAGGAGCGCTTCAG
AGCCGTCACACGCAGCTACTATAGAGGAGCCGCTGGAGCACTGATGGTCTACGACATCACCAGGAGAAGC
ACATACAACCACCTCAGCAGCTGGCTGACGGACGCCAGAAACCTCACCAACCCCAACACTGTCATCATAC
TGATAGGAAATAAAGCCGATCTGGAGGCGCAGCGGGACGTGACGTACGAGGAGGCCAAGCAGTTTGCGGA
GGAGAACGGTCTGCTGTTCCTGGAGGCCAGCGCTAAAACCGGAGAGAACGTAGAGGACGCTTTCCTGGAA
GCAGCCAAGAAGATCTACCAGAACATTCAGGACGGCAGTCTGGATCTGAACGCGGCAGAATCCGGCGTCC
AGCACAAACCCTCAGCGCCGCAGGGAGGAAGACTGACGAGTGAAACACAGCCGCAGCGGGAGGGGTGTGG
CTGCTAATTCATCAATCACTAGTGAATTCGCGGCCGCCTGCAGGTCGACCATATGGGAGAGCTCCCAACG
CGTTGGATGCATAGCTTGAGTATTCTATAGTGTCACCTAAATAGCTTGGCGTAATCATGGTCATAGCTGT
TTCCTGTGTGAAATTGTTATCCGCTCACAATTCCACACAACATACGAGCCGGAAGCATAAAGTGTAAAGC
CTGGGGTGCCTAATGAGTGAGCTAACTCACATTAATTGCGTTGCGCTCACTGCCCGCTTTCCAGTCGGGA
AACCTGTCGTGCCAGCTGCATTAATGAATCGGCCAACGCGCGGGGAGAGGCGGTTTGCGTATTGGGCGCT
CTTCCGCTTCCTCGCTCACTGACTCGCTGCGCTCGGTCGTTCGGCTGCGGCGAGCGGTATCAGCTCACTC
AAAGGCGGTAATACGGTTATCCACAGAATCAGGGGATAACGCAGGAAAGAACATGTGAGCAAAAGGCCAG
CAAAAGGCCAGGAACCGTAAAAAGGCCGCGTTGCTGGCGTTTTTCCATAGGCTCCGCCCCCCTGACGAGC
ATCACAAAAATCGACGCTCAAGTCAGAGGTGGCGAAACCCGACAGGACTATAAAGATACCAGGCGTTTCC
CCCTGGAAGCTCCCTCGTGCGCTCTCCTGTTCCGACCCTGCCGCTTACCGGATACCTGTCCGCCTTTCTC
CCTTCGGGAAGCGTGGCGCTTTCTCATAGCTCACGCTGTAGGTATCTCAGTTCGGTGTAGGTCGTTCGCT
CCAAGCTGGGCTGTGTGCACGAACCCCCCGTTCAGCCCGACCGCTGCGCCTTATCCGGTAACTATCGTCT
TGAGTCCAACCCGGTAAGACACGACTTATCGCCACTGGCAGCAGCCACTGGTAACAGGATTAGCAGAGCG
AGGTATGTAGGCGGTGCTACAGAGTTCTTGAAGTGGTGGCCTAACTACGGCTACACTAGAAGAACAGTAT
TTGGTATCTGCGCTCTGCTGAAGCCAGTTACCTTCGGAAAAAGAGTTGGTAGCTCTTGATCCGGCAAACA
AACCACCGCTGGTAGCGGTGGTTTTTTTGTTTGCAAGCAGCAGATTACGCGCAGAAAAAAAGGATCTCAA
GAAGATCCTTTGATCTTTTCTACGGGGTCTGACGCTCAGTGGAACGAAAACTCACGTTAAGGGATTTTGG
TCATGAGATTATCAAAAAGGATCTTCACCTAGATCCTTTTAAATTAAAAATGAAGTTTTAAATCAATCTA
AAGTATATATGAGTAAACTTGGTCTGACAGTTACCAATGCTTAATCAGTGAGGCACCTATCTCAGCGATC
TGTCTATTTCGTTCATCCATAGTTGCCTGACTCCCCGTCGTGTAGATAACTACGATACGGGAGGGCTTAC
CATCTGGCCCCAGTGCTGCAATGATACCGCGAGACCCACGCTCACCGGCTCCAGATTTATCAGCAATAAA
CCAGCCAGCCGGAAGGGCCGAGCGCAGAAGTGGTCCTGCAACTTTATCCGCCTCCATCCAGTCTATTAAT
TGTTGCCGGGAAGCTAGAGTAAGTAGTTCGCCAGTTAATAGTTTGCGCAACGTTGTTGCCATTGCTACAG
GCATCGTGGTGTCACGCTCGTCGTTTGGTATGGCTTCATTCAGCTCCGGTTCCCAACGATCAAGGCGAGT
TACATGATCCCCCATGTTGTGCAAAAAAGCGGTTAGCTCCTTCGGTCCTCCGATCGTTGTCAGAAGTAAG
TTGGCCGCAGTGTTATCACTCATGGTTATGGCAGCACTGCATAATTCTCTTACTGTCATGCCATCCGTAA
GATGCTTTTCTGTGACTGGTGAGTACTCAACCAAGTCATTCTGAGAATAGTGTATGCGGCGACCGAGTTG
CTCTTGCCCGGCGTCAATACGGGATAATACCGCGCCACATAGCAGAACTTTAAAAGTGCTCATCATTGGA
AAACGTTCTTCGGGGCGAAAACTCTCAAGGATCTTACCGCTGTTGAGATCCAGTTCGATGTAACCCACTC
GTGCACCCAACTGATCTTCAGCATCTTTTACTTTCACCAGCGTTTCTGGGTGAGCAAAAACAGGAAGGCA
AAATGCCGCAAAAAAGGGAATAAGGGCGACACGGAAATGTTGAATACTCATACTCTTCCTTTTTCAATAT
TATTGAAGCATTTATCAGGGTTATTGTCTCATGAGCGGATACATATTTGAATGTATTTAGAAAAATAAAC
AAATAGGGGTTCCGCGCACATTTCCCCGAAAAGTGCCACCTGATGCGGTGTGAAATACCGCACAGATGCG
TAAGGAGAAAATACCGCATCAGGAAATTGTAAGCGTTAATATTTTGTTAAAATTCGCGTTAAATTTTTGT
TAAATCAGCTCATTTTTTAACCAATAGGCCGAAATCGGCAAAATCCCTTATAAATCAAAAGAATAGACCG
AGATAGGGT
[37 nt withheld, positions 3300-3336]
AAAGAACGTGGACTCCAACGTCAAAGG
[49 nt withheld, positions 3364-3412]
T
[91 nt withheld, positions 3414-3504]
G
[124 nt withheld, positions 3506-3629]
CCATTCGCCATTCAGGCTGCGCAACTGTTGGGAAGGGCGATCG
Features (pLannotate 1.2.2; 14 found; start..end, strand, type, name):
    121..139     +  promoter       T7 promoter: promoter for bacteriophage T7 RNA polymerase
    200..844     +  CDS            RAB14: RAB14_HUMAN - Experimental evidence at protein level: Swiss-Prot protein existence level 1. Involved in membrane trafficking between the Golgi complex and endosomes during early embryonic development. Regulates the Golgi to endosome transport of FGFR-containing vesicles during early development, a key process for developing basement membrane and epiblast and primitive endoderm lineages during early postimplantation development. May act by modulating the kinesin KIF16B-cargo association to endosomes (By similarity). Regulates, together with its guanine nucleotide exchange factor DENND6A, the sp
    860..922     -  CDS            VESPI_VESMG (fragment): Experimental evidence at protein level: Swiss-Prot protein existence level 1. Shows contractile activity on isolated ileum smooth muscle. From Vespa magnifica (Hornet).
    934..952     -  promoter       SP6 promoter: promoter for bacteriophage SP6 RNA polymerase
    994..1010    -  protein_bind   lac operator: The lac repressor binds to the lac operator to inhibit transcription in E. coli. This inhibition can be relieved by adding lactose or isopropyl-β-D-thiogalactopyranoside (IPTG). lac repressor encoded by lacI
   1018..1048    -  promoter       lac promoter: promoter for the E. coli lac operon
   1063..1084    -  protein_bind   CAP binding site: CAP binding activates transcription in the presence of cAMP. E. coli catabolite activator protein
   1097..1189    -  CDS            lacI (fragment): lac repressor; lacI; The lac repressor binds to the lac operator to inhibit transcription in E. coli. This inhibition can be relieved by adding lactose or isopropyl-β-D-thiogalactopyranoside (IPTG).
   1372..1960    -  rep_origin     ori: high-copy-number ColE1/pMB1/pBR322/pUC origin of replication
   2131..2991    -  CDS            AmpR: β-lactamase; bla; confers resistance to ampicillin, carbenicillin, and related antibiotics
   2992..3096    -  promoter       AmpR promoter: bla
   3123..3173    +  misc_feature   bom (fragment): basis of mobility region from pBR322
   3201..3629    -  rep_origin     f1 ori (sequence partly withheld): f1 bacteriophage origin of replication; arrow indicates direction of (+) strand synthesis
   3633..118     -  CDS            lacZα (fragment) (across the origin): LacZα fragment of β-galactosidase; lacZ fragment
