[The description below was written by a language model from this plasmid's Addgene catalogue record and pLannotate feature annotations shown in this document.]
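Description:
Rab14l cds in pGem-T Easy is a small bacterial cloning plasmid (3,672 nt in the sequenced record) carrying the coding sequence of zebrafish (Danio rerio) rab14l, also known as zgc:63643, in the commercial pGEM-T Easy TA-cloning backbone. It comes from a library of full-length zebrafish Rab GTPase clones built for in vivo cell biology. The plasmid is maintained in E. coli at high copy through a ColE1/pUC-type origin and is selected with ampicillin via the β-lactamase gene and its native promoter. An f1 phage origin is also present, which allows production of single-stranded DNA. The remnants of the lac promoter, operator and lacZα fragment reflect the backbone's blue/white screening system, which the insert interrupts.

The insert spans roughly 645 nt. The automated annotation labels it by homology to human RAB14, a small GTPase involved in Golgi-to-endosome membrane trafficking. It lies in the forward orientation between opposing T7 and SP6 bacteriophage promoters, so T7 polymerase should transcribe the sense strand and SP6 the antisense strand. This makes the construct suitable as a template for in vitro synthesis of riboprobes for in situ hybridisation, the use named in the record. It can also serve as a source of the coding sequence for subcloning. There is no eukaryotic promoter, so it is not an expression vector for animal cells. A short "hornet peptide" match next to the insert is most likely a spurious annotation hit in the polylinker. Quality-control sequencing found two amino acid substitutions, C40R and G103S, relative to the reference gene entry, and their effect on protein function is unknown.
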