Addgene plasmid #80536: Rab14l cds in pGem-T Easy
Purpose: Can be used for in situ hybridisation or other purposes
Depositing lab: Rob Parton. Depositing organization: University of Queensland, Institute for Molecular Bioscience. Publication: A plasmid library of full-length zebrafish rab proteins for in vivo cell biology. Hall TE, Martel N, Lo HP, Xiong Z, Parton RG. Cell Logist. 2017 Mar 1;7(1):e1301151. doi: 10.1080/21592799.2017.1301151. eCollection 2017. PubMed 28396820.
Backbone
  Vector backbone: pGemT easy
  Backbone manufacturer: Promega
Growth in bacteria
  Bacterial resistance: Ampicillin, 100 μg/mL
  Growth temperature: 37°C
  Growth strain: DH5alpha
  Copy number: High Copy
Gene/Insert
  Gene/Insert name: rab14l
  Species: D. rerio (zebrafish)
  Entrez Gene: rab14l (a.k.a. zgc:63643)
Terms and licenses: Academic/Nonprofit Terms; Industry Terms: Not Available to Industry
Depositor comments: *Note: Compared to the Entrez Genbank entry for Rab14l, Addgene's quality control sequencing finds C40R & G103S amino acid residue substitutions. The effect of these residue changes on protein function are unknown.
How to cite: Rab14l cds in pGem-T Easy was a gift from Rob Parton (Addgene plasmid # 80536 ; http://n2t.net/addgene:80536 ; RRID:Addgene_80536)
